Addgene plasmid #153981: SARS_COV2_ORF9B_HA_BASU
Purpose: Express Orf9b gene along with HA and BASU
Depositing lab: Paul Khavari. Depositing organization: Stanford University. Publication: The proximal proteome of 17 SARS-CoV-2 proteins links to disrupted antiviral signaling and host translation. Meyers JM, Ramanathan M, Shanderson RL, Beck A, Donohue L, Ferguson I, Guo MG, Rao DS, Miao W, Reynolds D, Yang X, Zhao Y, Yang YY, Blish C, Wang Y, Khavari PA. PLoS Pathog. 2021 Oct 1;17(10):e1009412. doi: 10.1371/journal.ppat.1009412. PubMed 34597346.
Backbone
  Vector backbone: EF1-alpha-promoter
  Vector type: Mammalian Expression, Lentiviral
Growth in bacteria
  Bacterial resistance: Ampicillin, 100 μg/mL
  Growth temperature: 37°C
  Growth strain: NEB Stable
  Copy number: High Copy
Gene/Insert
  Gene/Insert name: orf9b
  Species: Severe acute respiratory syndrome coronavirus 2
  Cloning method: Restriction Enzyme; 5′ cloning site Unknown (unknown if destroyed); 3′ cloning site Unknown (unknown if destroyed)
  Sequencing primers: 5′ EF1a-F
Terms and licenses: Academic/Nonprofit Terms; Industry Terms: Not Available to Industry
How to cite: SARS_COV2_ORF9B_HA_BASU was a gift from Paul Khavari (Addgene plasmid # 153981 ; http://n2t.net/addgene:153981 ; RRID:Addgene_153981)
