[The description below was written by a language model from this plasmid's Addgene catalogue record and pLannotate feature annotations shown in this document.]
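Description:
SARS_COV2_ORF9B_HA_BASU is a 9,972-nt HIV-1-based lentiviral transfer plasmid for mammalian expression of the SARS-CoV-2 accessory protein Orf9b fused to an HA epitope and the BASU biotin ligase. It is maintained in E. coli through a high-copy ColE1/pUC-type origin and an ampicillin resistance gene (β-lactamase). The backbone also carries remnants of the lac promoter/operator region. The viral portion is bounded by two elements annotated as truncated HIV-1 LTRs. It contains the Ψ packaging signal with an adjoining gag fragment, the Rev response element for Rev-dependent nuclear export of the genomic RNA, and the cPPT/CTS. Nef-derived fragments are annotated next to both LTRs. The plasmid therefore needs packaging and envelope functions supplied in trans to generate transducing particles.

The expression cassette is driven by the human EF-1α promoter, annotated as the core promoter plus portions of intron A. Downstream lies the Orf9b coding sequence, followed by an HA tag (detected as a partial match to a 3xHA annotation). Next comes a sequence matching a fragment of Bacillus subtilis BirA, consistent with BASU, an engineered promiscuous biotin ligase derived from that enzyme. An EMCV IRES then allows translation of puromycin N-acetyltransferase from the same transcript, so transduced cells can be selected with puromycin. A WPRE enhances transcript expression.

According to the associated publication title, the construct belongs to a set used to map the proximal proteomes of SARS-CoV-2 proteins. In this approach, the ligase biotinylates host proteins near Orf9b for capture and identification, while the HA tag allows detection of the fusion protein.
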