Features (pLannotate 1.2.2; 26 found; start..end, strand, type, name):
    377..634     +  LTR            5' LTR (truncated): truncated 5' long terminal repeat (LTR) from HIV-1
    681..806     +  misc_feature   HIV-1 Ψ: packaging signal of human immunodeficiency virus type 1
    790..1128    +  CDS            HIV-1 gag (fragment): gag protein from human immunodeficiency virus 1; gag
   1303..1536    +  misc_feature   RRE: The Rev response element (RRE) of HIV-1 allows for Rev-dependent mRNA export from the nucleus to the cytoplasm.
   1913..2013    +  CDS            Rev (fragment): human immunodeficiency virus 1 (HIV-1) Rev protein; rev; enhances nuclear export of unspliced and incompletely spliced viral mRNAs
   2028..2143    +  misc_feature   cPPT/CTS: central polypurine tract and central termination sequence of HIV-1 (lacking the first T)
   2356..2567    +  promoter       EF-1α core promoter: core promoter for human elongation factor EF-1α
   2568..2681    +  intron         EF-1α intron A (fragment): intron upstream of the start codon of human EF-1α
   3307..3510    +  intron         EF-1α intron A: truncated intron upstream of the start codon of human EF-1α
   3550..3840    +  CDS            ORF9B_SARS2: Experimental evidence at protein level: Swiss-Prot protein existence level 1. Plays a role in the inhibition of host innate immune response by targeting the mitochondrial-associated adapter MAVS. Mechanistically, usurps the E3 ligase ITCH to trigger the degradation of MAVS, TRAF3, and TRAF6. In addition, causes mitochondrial elongation by triggering ubiquitination and proteasomal degradation of dynamin- like protein 1/DNM1L. From Severe acute respiratory syndrome coronavirus 2 (2019-nCoV) (SARS-CoV-2).
   3886..3911    +  CDS            3xHA (fragment): three tandem HA epitope tags
   3913..4689    +  CDS            birA (fragment): BIRA_BACSU - Experimental evidence at protein level: Swiss-Prot protein existence level 1. Acts both as a biotin--[acetyl-CoA-carboxylase] ligase and a repressor. From Bacillus subtilis (strain 168).
   4833..5295    +  misc_feature   IRES: internal ribosome entry site (IRES) of the encephalomyocarditis virus (EMCV)
   5328..5925    +  CDS            PuroR (fragment): puromycin N-acetyltransferase; pac from Streptomyces alboniger; confers resistance to puromycin
   5941..6529    +  misc_feature   WPRE: woodchuck hepatitis virus posttranscriptional regulatory element
   6546..7064    +  CDS            nef (fragment): NEF_HV1BR - Experimental evidence at protein level: Swiss-Prot protein existence level 1. Extracellular Nef protein targets CD4(+) T-lymphocytes for apoptosis by interacting with CXCR4 surface receptors (PubMed:14990729). From Human immunodeficiency virus type 1 group M subtype B (isolate BRU/LAI) (HIV-1).
   7112..7369    +  LTR            5' LTR (truncated): truncated 5' long terminal repeat (LTR) from HIV-1
   7521..7537    -  protein_bind   lac operator: The lac repressor binds to the lac operator to inhibit transcription in E. coli. This inhibition can be relieved by adding lactose or isopropyl-β-D-thiogalactopyranoside (IPTG). lac repressor encoded by lacI
   7545..7575    -  promoter       lac promoter: promoter for the E. coli lac operon
   7590..7611    -  protein_bind   CAP binding site: CAP binding activates transcription in the presence of cAMP. E. coli catabolite activator protein
   7624..7716    -  CDS            lacI (fragment): lac repressor; lacI; The lac repressor binds to the lac operator to inhibit transcription in E. coli. This inhibition can be relieved by adding lactose or isopropyl-β-D-thiogalactopyranoside (IPTG).
   7899..8487    -  rep_origin     ori: high-copy-number ColE1/pMB1/pBR322/pUC origin of replication
   8658..9518    -  CDS            AmpR: β-lactamase; bla; confers resistance to ampicillin, carbenicillin, and related antibiotics
   9519..9623    -  promoter       AmpR promoter: bla
   9671..9805    +  polyA_signal   SV40 poly(A) signal: SV40 polyadenylation signal
   9972..329     +  CDS            nef (fragment) (across the origin): NEF_HV1BR - Experimental evidence at protein level: Swiss-Prot protein existence level 1. Extracellular Nef protein targets CD4(+) T-lymphocytes for apoptosis by interacting with CXCR4 surface receptors (PubMed:14990729). From Human immunodeficiency virus type 1 group M subtype B (isolate BRU/LAI) (HIV-1).
>Addgene plasmid #153981 | SARS_COV2_ORF9B_HA_BASU | addgene full sequence | sequence record 300160 | Addgene NGS Result
TGGAAGGGCTAATTCACTCCCAAAGAAGACAAGATATCCTTGATCTGTGGATCTACCACACACAAGGCTA
CTTCCCTGATTAGCAGAACTACACACCAGGGCCAGGGGTCAGATATCCACTGACCTTTGGATGGTGCTAC
AAGCTAGTACCAGTTGAGCCAGATAAGGTAGAAGAGGCCAATAAAGGAGAGAACACCAGCTTGTTACACC
CTGTGAGCCTGCATGGGATGGATGACCCGGAGAGAGAAGTGTTAGAGTGGAGGTTTGACAGCCGCCTAGC
ATTTCATCACGTGGCCCGAGAGCTGCATCCGGAGTACTTCAAGAACTGCTGATATCGAGCTTGCTACAAG
GGACTTTCCGCTGGGGACTTTCCAGGGAGGCGTGGCCTGGGCGGGACTGGGGAGTGGCGAGCCCTCAGAT
CCTGCATATAAGCAGCTGCTTTTTGCCTGTACTGGGTCTCTCTGGTTAGACCAGATCTGAGCCTGGGAGC
TCTCTGGCTAACTAGGGAACCCACTGCTTAAGCCTCAATAAAGCTTGCCTTGAGTGCTTCAAGTAGTGTG
TGCCCGTCTGTTGTGTGACTCTGGTAACTAGAGATCCCTCAGACCCTTTTAGTCAGTGTGGAAAATCTCT
AGCAGTGGCGCCCGAACAGGGACTTGAAAGCGAAAGGGAAACCAGAGGAGCTCTCTCGACGCAGGACTCG
GCTTGCTGAAGCGCGCACGGCAAGAGGCGAGGGGCGGCGACTGGTGAGTACGCCAAAAATTTTGACTAGC
GGAGGCTAGAAGGAGAGAGATGGGTGCGAGAGCGTCAGTATTAAGCGGGGGAGAATTAGATCGCGATGGG
AAAAAATTCGGTTAAGGCCAGGGGGAAAGAAAAAATATAAATTAAAACATATAGTATGGGCAAGCAGGGA
GCTAGAACGATTCGCAGTTAATCCTGGCCTGTTAGAAACATCAGAAGGCTGTAGACAAATACTGGGACAG
CTACAACCATCCCTTCAGACAGGATCAGAAGAACTTAGATCATTATATAATACAGTAGCAACCCTCTATT
GTGTGCATCAAAGGATAGAGATAAAAGACACCAAGGAAGCTTTAGACAAGATAGAGGAAGAGCAAAACAA
AAGTAAGACCACCGCACAGCAAGCGGCCGGCCGCTGATCTTCAGACCTGGAGGAGGAGATATGAGGGACA
ATTGGAGAAGTGAATTATATAAATATAAAGTAGTAAAAATTGAACCATTAGGAGTAGCACCCACCAAGGC
AAAGAGAAGAGTGGTGCAGAGAGAAAAAAGAGCAGTGGGAATAGGAGCTTTGTTCCTTGGGTTCTTGGGA
GCAGCAGGAAGCACTATGGGCGCAGCGTCAATGACGCTGACGGTACAGGCCAGACAATTATTGTCTGGTA
TAGTGCAGCAGCAGAACAATTTGCTGAGGGCTATTGAGGCGCAACAGCATCTGTTGCAACTCACAGTCTG
GGGCATCAAGCAGCTCCAGGCAAGAATCCTGGCTGTGGAAAGATACCTAAAGGATCAACAGCTCCTGGGG
ATTTGGGGTTGCTCTGGAAAACTCATTTGCACCACTGCTGTGCCTTGGAATGCTAGTTGGAGTAATAAAT
CTCTGGAACAGATTTGGAATCACACGACCTGGATGGAGTGGGACAGAGAAATTAACAATTACACAAGCTT
AATACACTCCTTAATTGAAGAATCGCAAAACCAGCAAGAAAAGAATGAACAAGAATTATTGGAATTAGAT
AAATGGGCAAGTTTGTGGAATTGGTTTAACATAACAAATTGGCTGTGGTATATAAAATTATTCATAATGA
TAGTAGGAGGCTTGGTAGGTTTAAGAATAGTTTTTGCTGTACTTTCTATAGTGAATAGAGTTAGGCAGGG
ATATTCACCATTATCGTTTCAGACCCACCTCCCAACCCCGAGGGGACCCGACAGGCCCGAAGGAATAGAA
GAAGAAGGTGGAGAGAGAGACAGAGACAGATCCATTCGATTAGTGAACGGATCTCGACGGTATCGCCTTT
AAAAGAAAAGGGGGGATTGGGGGGTACAGTGCAGGGGAAAGAATAGTAGACATAATAGCAACAGACATAC
AAACTAAAGAATTACAAAAACAAATTACAAAAATTCAAAATTTTCGGGTTTATTACAGGGACAGCAGAGA
TCCAGTTTATCGATGAGTAATTCATACAAAAGGACTCGCCCCTGCCTTGGGGAATCCCAGGGACCGTCGT
TAAACTCCCACTAACGTAGAACCCAGAGATCGCTGCGTTCCCGCCCCCTCACCCGCCCGCTCTCGTCATC
ACTGAGGTGGAGAAGAGCATGCGTGAGGCTCCGGTGCCCGTCAGTGGGCAGAGCGCACATCGCCCACAGT
CCCCGAGAAGTTGGGGGGAGGGGTCGGCAATTGAACCGGTGCCTAGAGAAGGTGGCGCGGGGTAAACTGG
GAAAGTGATGTCGTGTACTGGCTCCGCCTTTTTCCCGAGGGTGGGGGAGAACCGTATATAAGTGCAGTAG
TCGCCGTGAACGTTCTTTTTCGCAACGGGTTTGCCGCCAGAACACAGGTAAGTGCCGTGTGTGGTTCCCG
CGGGCCTGGCCTCTTTACGGGTTATGGCCCTTGCGTGCCTTGAATTACTTCCACGCCCCTGGCTGCAGTA
CGTGATTCTTGATCCCGAGCTTCGGGTTGGAAGTGGGTGGGAGAGTTCGAGGCCTTGCGCTTAAGGAGCC
CCTTCGCCTCGTGCTTGAGTTGAGGCCTGGCTTGGGCGCTGGGGCCGCCGCGTGCGAATCTGGTGGCACC
TTCGCGCCTGTCTCGCTGCTTTCGATAAGTCTCTAGCCATTTAAAATTTTTGATGACCTGCTGCGACGCT
TTTTTTCTGGCAAGATAGTCTTGTAAATGCGGGCCAAGATCTGCACACTGGTATTTCGGTTTTTGGGGCC
GCGGGCGGCGACGGGGCCCGTGCGTCCCAGCGCACATGTTCGGCGAGGCGGGGCCTGCGAGCGCGGCCAC
CGAGAATCGGACGGGGGTAGTCTCAAGCTGGCCGGCCTGCTCTGGTGCCTGGCCTCGCGCCGCCGTGTAT
CGCCCCGCCCTGGGCGGCAAGGCTGGCCCGGTCGGCACCAGTTGCGTGAGCGGAAAGATGGCCGCTTCCC
GGCCCTGCTGCAGGGAGCTCAAAATGGAGGACGCGGCGCTCGGGAGAGCGGGCGGGTGAGTCACCCACAC
AAAGGAAAAGGGCCTTTCCGTCCTCAGCCGTCGCTTCATGTGACTCCACGGAGTACCGGGCGCCGTCCAG
GCACCTCGATTAGTTCTCGAGCTTTTGGAGTACGTCGTCTTTAGGTTGGGGGGAGGGGTTTTATGCGATG
GAGTTTCCCCACACTGAGTGGGTGGAGACTGAAGTTAGGCCAGCTTGGCACTTGATGTAATTCTCCTTGG
AATTTGCCCTTTTTGAGTTTGGATCTTGGTTCATTCTCAAGCCTCAGACAGTGGTTCAAAGTTTTTTTCT
TCCATTTCAGGTGTCGTGAGGATCTATTTCCGGTGAATTCGCCGCCACCATGGACCCCAAAATTTCTGAA
ATGCACCCGGCGCTTCGCTTGGTGGACCCCCAAATCCAACTCGCTGTCACGCGGATGGAAAACGCAGTAG
GACGCGACCAAAATAATGTCGGCCCAAAAGTGTATCCGATTATCCTCCGCCTTGGCAGTCCCCTGAGCCT
GAATATGGCCAGAAAGACTCTTAACAGCCTGGAGGACAAAGCGTTTCAGCTGACCCCCATTGCGGTTCAG
ATGACTAAGCTGGCGACAACTGAAGAGTTGCCCGACGAATTTGTGGTAGTAACCGTAAAGCTCGAAGGCG
GCGGGGGATGGAGCCATCCACAATTCGAGAAAGGCTACCCATACGATGTGCCTGACTATGCTGGCAAGTT
GTCTGAATCAGAGATTAGGTTTGGACTGAAAACGGAGGTGATGGGCCAACATCTTATCTATCACGATGTT
TTGTCCAGCACACAAAAGACAGCCCATGAATTGGCAAATAACAATGCCCCCGAGGGTACCCTCGTGGTTG
CAGATAAACAGACAGCCGGTAGGGGCGGGATGAGCCGAGTGTGGCATTCTCAAGAAGGAAACGGAGTATG
GATGAGTTTGATATTGCGCCCGGACATTCCGCTCCAAAAGACGCCCCAACTTACCTTGCTGGCAGCTGTA
GCGGTGGTTCAGGGAATAGAAGAGGCCGCGGGCATACAGACTGATATAAAGTGGCCGAACGACATACTCA
TTAACGGGAAAAAAACAGTAGGGATACTTACCGAAATGCAAGCTGAGGAGGATCGAGTGCGCTCCGTGAT
TATTGGTATTGGCATTAATGTAAATCAGCAACCCAATGATTTCCCCGATGAGCTCAAGGACATTGCGACG
AGTCTGTCCCAGGCAGCTGGGGAAAAGATCGACAGGGCAGGTGTAATCCAGCATATCTTGCTTTGTTTCG
AAAAGCGATACCGAGACTACATGACCCACGGTTTCACGCCCATCAAGCTCTTGTGGGAGTCATACGCCCT
CGGTATTGGCACGAACATGAGGGCGAGAACTCTCAACGGGACATTTTACGGTAAGGCGTTGGGTATTGAC
GACGAAGGGGTACTTTTGTTGGAAACTAATGAAGGCATTAAGAAGATATACAGCGCGGACATCAGCCTTA
GGTGACCGCAGTTTGAAAAGTAAGGATCCCGCCCCTCTCCCTCCCCCCCCCCTAACGTTACTGGCCGAAG
CCGCTTGGAATAAGGCCGGTGTGCGTTTGTCTATATGTTATTTTCCACCATATTGCCGTCTTTTGGCAAT
GTGAGGGCCCGGAAACCTGGCCCTGTCTTCTTGACGAGCATTCCTAGGGGTCTTTCCCCTCTCGCCAAAG
GAATGCAAGGTCTGTTGAATGTCGTGAAGGAAGCAGTTCCTCTGGAAGCTTCTTGAAGACAAACAACGTC
TGTAGCGACCCTTTGCAGGCAGCGGAACCCCCCACCTGGCGACAGGTGCCTCTGCGGCCAAAAGCCACGT
GTATAAGATACACCTGCAAAGGCGGCACAACCCCAGTGCCACGTTGTGAGTTGGATAGTTGTGGAAAGAG
TCAAATGGCTCTCCTCAAGCGTATTCAACAAGGGGCTGAAGGATGCCCAGAAGGTACCCCATTGTATGGG
ATCTGATCTGGGGCCTCGGTGCACATGCTTTACATGTGTTTAGTCGAGGTTAAAAAAACGTCTAGGCCCC
CCGAACCACGGGGACGTGGTTTTCCTTTGAAAAACACGATGATAAGCTTGCCACAACCCACAAGGAGACG
ACCTTCCATGACCGAGTACAAGCCCACGGTGCGCCTCGCCACCCGCGACGACGTCCCCCGGGCCGTACGC
ACCCTCGCCGCCGCGTTCGCCGACTACCCCGCCACGCGCCACACCGTCGACCCGGACCGCCACATCGAGC
GGGTCACCGAGCTGCAAGAACTCTTCCTCACGCGCGTCGGGCTCGACATCGGCAAGGTGTGGGTCGCGGA
CGACGGCGCCGCGGTGGCGGTCTGGACCACGCCGGAGAGCGTCGAAGCGGGGGCGGTGTTCGCCGAGATC
GGCCCGCGCATGGCCGAGTTGAGCGGTTCCCGGCTGGCCGCGCAGCAACAGATGGAAGGCCTCCTGGCGC
CGCACCGGCCCAAGGAGCCCGCGTGGTTCCTGGCCACCGTCGGCGTCTCGCCCGACCACCAGGGCAAGGG
TCTGGGCAGCGCCGTCGTGCTCCCCGGAGTGGAGGCGGCCGAGCGCGCCGGGGTGCCCGCCTTCCTGGAG
ACCTCCGCGCCCCGCAACCTCCCCTTCTACGAGCGGCTCGGCTTCACCGTCACCGCCGACGTCGAGGTGC
CCGAAGGACCGCGCACCTGGTGCATGACCCGCAAGCCCGGTGCCTAGACGCGTCTGGAACAATCAACCTC
TGGATTACAAAATTTGTGAAAGATTGACTGGTATTCTTAACTATGTTGCTCCTTTTACGCTATGTGGATA
CGCTGCTTTAATGCCTTTGTATCATGCTATTGCTTCCCGTATGGCTTTCATTTTCTCCTCCTTGTATAAA
TCCTGGTTGCTGTCTCTTTATGAGGAGTTGTGGCCCGTTGTCAGGCAACGTGGCGTGGTGTGCACTGTGT
TTGCTGACGCAACCCCCACTGGTTGGGGCATTGCCACCACCTGTCAGCTCCTTTCCGGGACTTTCGCTTT
CCCCCTCCCTATTGCCACGGCGGAACTCATCGCCGCCTGCCTTGCCCGCTGCTGGACAGGGGCTCGGCTG
TTGGGCACTGACAATTCCGTGGTGTTGTCGGGGAAGCTGACGTCCTTTCCATGGCTGCTCGCCTGTGTTG
CCACCTGGATTCTGCGCGGGACGTCCTTCTGCTACGTCCCTTCGGCCCTCAATCCAGCGGACCTTCCTTC
CCGCGGCCTGCTGCCGGCTCTGCGGCCTCTTCCGCGTCTTCGCCTTCGCCCTCAGACGAGTCGGATCTCC
CTTTGGGCCGCCTCCCCGCCTGGAATTAATTCTGCAGTCGAGACCTAGAAAAACATGGAGCAATCACAAG
TAGCAATACAGCAGCTACCAATGCTGATTGTGCCTGGCTAGAAGCACAAGAGGAGGAGGAGGTGGGTTTT
CCAGTCACACCTCAGGTACCTTTAAGACCAATGACTTACAAGGCAGCTGTAGATCTTAGCCACTTTTTAA
AAGAAAAGAGGGGACTGGAAGGGCTAATTCACTCCCAACGAAGACAAGATATCCTTGATCTGTGGATCTA
CCACACACAAGGCTACTTCCCTGATTAGCAGAACTACACACCAGGGCCAGGGGTCAGATATCCACTGACC
TTTGGATGGTGCTACAAGCTAGTACCAGTTGAGCCAGATAAGGTAGAAGAGGCCAATAAAGGAGAGAACA
CCAGCTTGTTACACCCTGTGAGCCTGCATGGGATGGATGACCCGGAGAGAGAAGTGTTAGAGTGGAGGTT
TGACAGCCGCCTAGCATTTCATCACGTGGCCCGAGAGCTGCATCCGGAGTACTTCAAGAACTGCTGATAT
CGAGCTTGCTACAAGGGACTTTCCGCTGGGGACTTTCCAGGGAGGCGTGGCCTGGGCGGGACTGGGGAGT
GGCGAGCCCTCAGATCCTGCATATAAGCAGCTGCTTTTTGCCTGTACTGGGTCTCTCTGGTTAGACCAGA
TCTGAGCCTGGGAGCTCTCTGGCTAACTAGGGAACCCACTGCTTAAGCCTCAATAAAGCTTGCCTTGAGT
GCTTCAAGTAGTGTGTGCCCGTCTGTTGTGTGACTCTGGTAACTAGAGATCCCTCAGACCCTTTTAGTCA
GTGTGGAAAATCTCTAGCAGTAGTAGTTCATGTCATCTTATTATTCAGTATTTATAACTTGCAAAGAAAT
GAATATCAGAGAGTGAGAGGCCTTGACATTGCTAGCGTTTACCGTCGACCTCTAGCTAGAGCTTGGCGTA
ATCATGGTCATAGCTGTTTCCTGTGTGAAATTGTTATCCGCTCACAATTCCACACAACATACGAGCCGGA
AGCATAAAGTGTAAAGCCTGGGGTGCCTAATGAGTGAGCTAACTCACATTAATTGCGTTGCGCTCACTGC
CCGCTTTCCAGTCGGGAAACCTGTCGTGCCAGCTGCATTAATGAATCGGCCAACGCGCGGGGAGAGGCGG
TTTGCGTATTGGGCGCTCTTCCGCTTCCTCGCTCACTGACTCGCTGCGCTCGGTCGTTCGGCTGCGGCGA
GCGGTATCAGCTCACTCAAAGGCGGTAATACGGTTATCCACAGAATCAGGGGATAACGCAGGAAAGAACA
TGTGAGCAAAAGGCCAGCAAAAGGCCAGGAACCGTAAAAAGGCCGCGTTGCTGGCGTTTTTCCATAGGCT
CCGCCCCCCTGACGAGCATCACAAAAATCGACGCTCAAGTCAGAGGTGGCGAAACCCGACAGGACTATAA
AGATACCAGGCGTTTCCCCCTGGAAGCTCCCTCGTGCGCTCTCCTGTTCCGACCCTGCCGCTTACCGGAT
ACCTGTCCGCCTTTCTCCCTTCGGGAAGCGTGGCGCTTTCTCATAGCTCACGCTGTAGGTATCTCAGTTC
GGTGTAGGTCGTTCGCTCCAAGCTGGGCTGTGTGCACGAACCCCCCGTTCAGCCCGACCGCTGCGCCTTA
TCCGGTAACTATCGTCTTGAGTCCAACCCGGTAAGACACGACTTATCGCCACTGGCAGCAGCCACTGGTA
ACAGGATTAGCAGAGCGAGGTATGTAGGCGGTGCTACAGAGTTCTTGAAGTGGTGGCCTAACTACGGCTA
CACTAGAAGAACAGTATTTGGTATCTGCGCTCTGCTGAAGCCAGTTACCTTCGGAAAAAGAGTTGGTAGC
TCTTGATCCGGCAAACAAACCACCGCTGGTAGCGGTGGTTTTTTTGTTTGCAAGCAGCAGATTACGCGCA
GAAAAAAAGGATCTCAAGAAGATCCTTTGATCTTTTCTACGGGGTCTGACGCTCAGTGGAACGAAAACTC
ACGTTAAGGGATTTTGGTCATGAGATTATCAAAAAGGATCTTCACCTAGATCCTTTTAAATTAAAAATGA
AGTTTTAAATCAATCTAAAGTATATATGAGTAAACTTGGTCTGACAGTTACCAATGCTTAATCAGTGAGG
CACCTATCTCAGCGATCTGTCTATTTCGTTCATCCATAGTTGCCTGACTCCCCGTCGTGTAGATAACTAC
GATACGGGAGGGCTTACCATCTGGCCCCAGTGCTGCAATGATACCGCGAGACCCACGCTCACCGGCTCCA
GATTTATCAGCAATAAACCAGCCAGCCGGAAGGGCCGAGCGCAGAAGTGGTCCTGCAACTTTATCCGCCT
CCATCCAGTCTATTAATTGTTGCCGGGAAGCTAGAGTAAGTAGTTCGCCAGTTAATAGTTTGCGCAACGT
TGTTGCCATTGCTACAGGCATCGTGGTGTCACGCTCGTCGTTTGGTATGGCTTCATTCAGCTCCGGTTCC
CAACGATCAAGGCGAGTTACATGATCCCCCATGTTGTGCAAAAAAGCGGTTAGCTCCTTCGGTCCTCCGA
TCGTTGTCAGAAGTAAGTTGGCCGCAGTGTTATCACTCATGGTTATGGCAGCACTGCATAATTCTCTTAC
TGTCATGCCATCCGTAAGATGCTTTTCTGTGACTGGTGAGTACTCAACCAAGTCATTCTGAGAATAGTGT
ATGCGGCGACCGAGTTGCTCTTGCCCGGCGTCAATACGGGATAATACCGCGCCACATAGCAGAACTTTAA
AAGTGCTCATCATTGGAAAACGTTCTTCGGGGCGAAAACTCTCAAGGATCTTACCGCTGTTGAGATCCAG
TTCGATGTAACCCACTCGTGCACCCAACTGATCTTCAGCATCTTTTACTTTCACCAGCGTTTCTGGGTGA
GCAAAAACAGGAAGGCAAAATGCCGCAAAAAAGGGAATAAGGGCGACACGGAAATGTTGAATACTCATAC
TCTTCCTTTTTCAATATTATTGAAGCATTTATCAGGGTTATTGTCTCATGAGCGGATACATATTTGAATG
TATTTAGAAAAATAAACAAATAGGGGTTCCGCGCACATTTCCCCGAAAAGTGCCACCTGACGTCGACGGA
TCGGGAGATCAACTTGTTTATTGCAGCTTATAATGGTTACAAATAAAGCAATAGCATCACAAATTTCACA
AATAAAGCATTTTTTTCACTGCATTCTAGTTGTGGTTTGTCCAAACTCATCAATGTATCTTATCATGTCT
GGATCAACTGGATAACTCAAGCTAACCAAAATCATCCCAAACTTCCCACCCCATACCCTATTACCACTGC
CAATTACCTGTGGTTTCATTTACTCTAAACCTGTGATTCCTCTGAATTATTTTCATTTTAAAGAAATTGT
ATTTGTTAAATATGTACTACAAACTTAGTAGT
